>Addgene plasmid #221939 | FusX alphaDdCBE DddA6 1397N | addgene full sequence | sequence record 441201 | Addgene NGS Result
GCACATTTCCCCGAAAAGTGCCACCTGACGTCGACGGATCGGGAGATCTCCCGATCCCCTATGGTGCACT
CTCAGTACAATCTGCTCTGATGCCGCATAGTTAAGCCAGTATCTGCTCCCTGCTTGTGTGTTGGAGGTCG
CTGAGTAGTGCGCGAGCAAAATTTAAGCTACAACAAGGCAAGGCTTGACCGACAATTGCATGAAGAATCT
GCTTAGGGTTAGGCGTTTTGCGCTGCTTCGCGATGTACGGGCCAGATATACGCGTTGACATTGATTATTG
ACTAGTTATTAATAGTAATCAATTACGGGGTCATTAGTTCATAGCCCATATATGGAGTTCCGCGTTACAT
AACTTACGGTAAATGGCCCGCCTGGCTGACCGCCCAACGACCCCCGCCCATTGACGTCAATAATGACGTA
TGTTCCCATAGTAACGCCAATAGGGACTTTCCATTGACGTCAATGGGTGGAGTATTTACGGTAAACTGCC
CACTTGGCAGTACATCAAGTGTATCATATGCCAAGTACGCCCCCTATTGACGTCAATGACGGTAAATGGC
CCGCCTGGCATTATGCCCAGTACATGACCTTATGGGACTTTCCTACTTGGCAGTACATCTACGTATTAGT
CATCGCTATTACCATGGTGATGCGGTTTTGGCAGTACATCAATGGGCGTGGATAGCGGTTTGACTCACGG
GGATTTCCAAGTCTCCACCCCATTGACGTCAATGGGAGTTTGTTTTGGCACCAAAATCAACGGGACTTTC
CAAAATGTCGTAACAACTCCGCCCCATTGACGCAAATGGGCGGTAGGCGTGTACGGTGGGAGGTCTATAT
AAGCAGAGCTCTCTGGCTAACTAGAGAACCCACTGCTTACTGGCTTATCGAAATTAATACGACTCACTAT
AGGGAGACCCAAGCTGGCTAGCACCATGGCCTCCGTTCTGACCCCGCTGCTGCTGCGTGGCCTGACCGGC
TCCGCTCGTCGTCTGCCAGTTCCGCGTGCGAAAATCCATTCCCTGGACTACAAAGACCATGACGGTGATT
ATAAAGATCATGACATCGATTACAAGGATGACGATGACAAGATGGACATCGCGGATCTGCGTACCCTGGG
TTACAGCCAGCAGCAGCAGGAGAAGATCAAGCCAAAGGTGCGCAGCACCGTGGCCCAGCACCATGAAGCT
CTGGTGGGTCACGGCTTCACCCACGCGCACATCGTGGCTCTGAGCCAGCACCCAGCCGCGCTGGGTACCG
TGGCCGTGAAATATCAGGACATGATTGCTGCCCTGCCAGAGGCTACCCATGAAGCGATTGTGGGTGTGGG
CAAGAGAGGAGCCGGTGCTCGTGCGCTGGAGGCCCTGCTGACCGTGGCCGGTGAACTGCGTGGCCCGCCG
CTGCAGCTGGATACCGGCCAGCTGCTGAAAATCGCGAAACGTGGCGGTGTGACCGCTGTGGAAGCTGTGC
ATGCCTGGCGTAATGCTCTGACCGGTGCCCCCCTGGAGACGGGCGCCTTAGCTACAGGGCGCGTCCCATT
CGCCATTCAGGCTGCGCAACTGTTGGGAAGGGCGATCGGTGCGGGCCTCTTCGCTATTACGCCAGCTGGC
GAAAGGGGGATGTGCTGCAAGGCGATTAAGTTGGGTAACGCCAGGGTTTTCCCAGTCACGACGTTGTAAA
ACGACGGCCAGTGAGCGCGCGTAATACGACTCACTATAGGGCGAATTGGGTACCGGGCCCCCCCTCGAGG
TCCTCCAGCTTTTGTTCCCTTTAGTGAGGGTTAATTGCGCGCTTGGCGTAATCATGGTCATAGCTGTTTC
CTGTGTGAAATTGTTATCCGCTCACAATTCCACACAACATACGAGCCGGAAGCATAAAGTGTAAAGCCTG
GGGTGCCTAATGAGTGAGCTAACTCACATTAATTGCGTTGCGCTCACTGCCCGCTTTCCACCGGTCGTCT
CCAACGATCACCTGGTGGCCCTGGCCTGCCTGGGCGGTCGTCCGGCCCTGGATGCGGTGAAGAAAGGCCT
GGGTGGATCCGGCAGCTACGCCCTGGGTCCGTATCAGATTAGCGCCCCGCAGCTGCCAGCTTACAATGGT
CGGACCGTGGGTACCTTCTACTATGTGAACGACGCGGGCGGTCTGGAGAGCAAGGTGTTTATCAGCGGCG
GTCCAACCCCGTACCCAAACTATGCCAATGCCGGTCATGTGGAGGGTCAGAGCGCCCTGTTCATGCGTGA
TAACGGCATCAGCGAGGGTCTGGTGTTCCACAACAACCCGGAAGGCACCTGCGGTTTTTGCGTGAACATG
ATCGAGACCCTGCTGCCGGAAAACGCGAAAATGACCGTGGTGCCGCCGGAAGGTTCTGGCGGCTCAACTA
ATCTGAGCGACATCATTGAGAAGGAGACTGGGAAACAGCTGGTCATTCAGGAGTCCATCCTGATGCTGCC
TGAGGAGGTGGAGGAAGTGATCGGCAACAAGCCAGAGTCTGACATCCTGGTGCACACCGCCTACGACGAG
TCCACAGATGAGAATGTGATGCTGCTGACCTCTGACGCCCCCGAGTATAAGCCTTGGGCCCTGGTCATCC
AGGATTCTAACGGCGAGAATAAGATCAAGATGCTGTGATAAGGGGTCTTTGTCCTCTGTACTGTCTCTCT
CCTTGCCCCTAACCCAAAAAGCTTCATTTTTCTGTGTAGGCTGCACAAGAGCCTTGATTGAAGATATATT
CTTTCTGAACAGTATTTAAGGTTTCCAATAAAATGTACACCCCTCAGAACTTCTGAGGCGGAAAGAACCA
GCTGGGGCTCTAGGGGGTATCCCC
[124 nt withheld, positions 2825-2948]
C
[91 nt withheld, positions 2950-3040]
A
[49 nt withheld, positions 3042-3090]
CCTTTGACGTTGGAGTCCACGTTCTTT
[37 nt withheld, positions 3118-3154]
ACCCTATCTCGGTCTATTCTTTTGATTTATAAGGGATTTTGCCGATTTCGGCCTATTGGTTAAAAAATGA
GCTGATTTAACAAAAATTTAACGCGAATTAATTCTGTGGAATGTGTGTCAGTTAGGGTGTGGAAAGTCCC
CAGGCTCCCCAGCAGGCAGAAGTATGCAAAGCATGCATCTCAATTAGTCAGCAACCAGGTGTGGAAAGTC
CCCAGGCTCCCCAGCAGGCAGAAGTATGCAAAGCATGCATCTCAATTAGTCAGCAACCATAGTCCCGCCC
CTAACTCCGCCCATCCCGCCCCTAACTCCGCCCAGTTCCGCCCATTCTCCGCCCCATGGCTGACTAATTT
TTTTTATTTATGCAGAGGCCGAGGCCGCCTCTGCCTCTGAGCTATTCCAGAAGTAGTGAGGAGGCTTTTT
TGGAGGCCTAGGCTTTTGCAAAAAGCTCCCGGGAGCTTGTATATCCATTTTCGGATCTGATCAGCACGTG
TTGACAATTAATCATCGGCATAGTATATCGGCATAGTATAATACGACAAGGTGAGGAACTAAACCATGGC
CAAGCCTTTGTCTCAAGAAGAATCCACCCTCATTGAAAGAGCAACGGCTACAATCAACAGCATCCCCATC
TCTGAAGACTACAGCGTCGCCAGCGCAGCTCTCTCTAGCGACGGCCGCATCTTCACTGGTGTCAATGTAT
ATCATTTTACTGGGGGACCTTGTGCAGAACTCGTGGTGCTGGGCACTGCTGCTGCTGCGGCAGCTGGCAA
CCTGACTTGTATCGTCGCGATCGGAAATGAGAACAGGGGCATCTTGAGCCCCTGCGGACGGTGCCGACAG
GTGCTTCTCGATCTGCATCCTGGGATCAAAGCCATAGTGAAGGACAGTGATGGACAGCCGACGGCAGTTG
GGATTCGTGAATTGCTGCCCTCTGGTTATGTGTGGGAGGGCTAAGCACTTCGTGGCCGAGGAGCAGGACT
GACACGTGCTACGAGATTTCGATTCCACCGCCGCCTTCTATGAAAGGTTGGGCTTCGGAATCGTTTTCCG
GGACGCCGGCTGGATGATCCTCCAGCGCGGGGATCTCATGCTGGAGTTCTTCGCCCACCCCAACTTGTTT
ATTGCAGCTTATAATGGTTACAAATAAAGCAATAGCATCACAAATTTCACAAATAAAGCATTTTTTTCAC
TGCATTCTAGTTGTGGTTTGTCCAAACTCATCAATGTATCTTATCATGTCTGTATACCGTCGACCTCTAG
CTAGAGCTTGGCGTAATCATGGTCATAGCTGTTTCCTGTGTGAAATTGTTATCCGCTCACAATTCCACAC
AACATACGAGCCGGAAGCATAAAGTGTAAAGCCTGGGGTGCCTAATGAGTGAGCTAACTCACATTAATTG
CGTTGCGCTCACTGCCCGCTTTCCAGTCGGGAAACCTGTCGTGCCAGCTGCATTAATGAATCGGCCAACG
CGCGGGGAGAGGCGGTTTGCGTATTGGGCGCTCTTCCGCTTCCTCGCTCACTGACTCGCTGCGCTCGGTC
GTTCGGCTGCGGCGAGCGGTATCAGCTCACTCAAAGGCGGTAATACGGTTATCCACAGAATCAGGGGATA
ACGCAGGAAAGAACATGTGAGCAAAAGGCCAGCAAAAGGCCAGGAACCGTAAAAAGGCCGCGTTGCTGGC
GTTTTTCCATAGGCTCCGCCCCCCTGACGAGCATCACAAAAATCGACGCTCAAGTCAGAGGTGGCGAAAC
CCGACAGGACTATAAAGATACCAGGCGTTTCCCCCTGGAAGCTCCCTCGTGCGCTCTCCTGTTCCGACCC
TGCCGCTTACCGGATACCTGTCCGCCTTTCTCCCTTCGGGAAGCGTGGCGCTTTCTCATAGCTCACGCTG
TAGGTATCTCAGTTCGGTGTAGGTCGTTCGCTCCAAGCTGGGCTGTGTGCACGAACCCCCCGTTCAGCCC
GACCGCTGCGCCTTATCCGGTAACTATCGTCTTGAGTCCAACCCGGTAAGACACGACTTATCGCCACTGG
CAGCAGCCACTGGTAACAGGATTAGCAGAGCGAGGTATGTAGGCGGTGCTACAGAGTTCTTGAAGTGGTG
GCCTAACTACGGCTACACTAGAAGAACAGTATTTGGTATCTGCGCTCTGCTGAAGCCAGTTACCTTCGGA
AAAAGAGTTGGTAGCTCTTGATCCGGCAAACAAACCACCGCTGGTAGCGGTGGTTTTTTTGTTTGCAAGC
AGCAGATTACGCGCAGAAAAAAAGGATCTCAAGAAGATCCTTTGATCTTTTCTACGGGGTCTGACGCTCA
GTGGAACGAAAACTCACGTTAAGGGATTTTGGTCATGAGATTATCAAAAAGGATCTTCACCTAGATCCTT
TTAAATTAAAAATGAAGTTTTAAATCAATCTAAAGTATATATGAGTAAACTTGGTCTGACAGTTACCAAT
GCTTAATCAGTGAGGCACCTATCTCAGCGATCTGTCTATTTCGTTCATCCATAGTTGCCTGACTCCCCGT
CGTGTAGATAACTACGATACGGGAGGGCTTACCATCTGGCCCCAGTGCTGCAATGATACCGCGAGACCCA
CGCTCACCGGCTCCAGATTTATCAGCAATAAACCAGCCAGCCGGAAGGGCCGAGCGCAGAAGTGGTCCTG
CAACTTTATCCGCCTCCATCCAGTCTATTAATTGTTGCCGGGAAGCTAGAGTAAGTAGTTCGCCAGTTAA
TAGTTTGCGCAACGTTGTTGCCATTGCTACAGGCATCGTGGTGTCACGCTCGTCGTTTGGTATGGCTTCA
TTCAGCTCCGGTTCCCAACGATCAAGGCGAGTTACATGATCCCCCATGTTGTGCAAAAAAGCGGTTAGCT
CCTTCGGTCCTCCGATCGTTGTCAGAAGTAAGTTGGCCGCAGTGTTATCACTCATGGTTATGGCAGCACT
GCATAATTCTCTTACTGTCATGCCATCCGTAAGATGCTTTTCTGTGACTGGTGAGTACTCAACCAAGTCA
TTCTGAGAATAGTGTATGCGGCGACCGAGTTGCTCTTGCCCGGCGTCAATACGGGATAATACCGCGCCAC
ATAGCAGAACTTTAAAAGTGCTCATCATTGGAAAACGTTCTTCGGGGCGAAAACTCTCAAGGATCTTACC
GCTGTTGAGATCCAGTTCGATGTAACCCACTCGTGCACCCAACTGATCTTCAGCATCTTTTACTTTCACC
AGCGTTTCTGGGTGAGCAAAAACAGGAAGGCAAAATGCCGCAAAAAAGGGAATAAGGGCGACACGGAAAT
GTTGAATACTCATACTCTTCCTTTTTCAATATTATTGAAGCATTTATCAGGGTTATTGTCTCATGAGCGG
ATACATATTTGAATGTATTTAGAAAAATAAACAAATAGGGGTTCCGC
Features (pLannotate 1.2.2; 32 found; start..end, strand, type, name):
     60..112     -  misc_feature   bom (fragment): basis of mobility region from pBR322
    267..646     +  enhancer       CMV enhancer: human cytomegalovirus immediate early enhancer
    647..850     +  promoter       CMV promoter: human cytomegalovirus (CMV) immediate early promoter
    846..879     +  LTR            5' LTR (truncated) (fragment): truncated 5' long terminal repeat (LTR) from HIV-1
    895..913     +  promoter       T7 promoter: promoter for bacteriophage T7 RNA polymerase
    942..1025    +  CDS            COX8A (fragment): COX8A_HUMAN - Also known as COX8, COX8L. Experimental evidence at protein level: Swiss-Prot protein existence level 1. Component of the cytochrome c oxidase, the last enzyme in the mitochondrial electron transport chain which drives oxidative phosphorylation. The respiratory chain contains 3 multisubunit complexes succinate dehydrogenase (complex II, CII), ubiquinol- cytochrome c oxidoreductase (cytochrome b-c1 complex, complex III, CIII) and cytochrome c oxidase (complex IV, CIV), that cooperate to transfer electrons derived from NADH and succinate to molecular oxygen, creating an electrochem
   1026..1091    +  CDS            3xFLAG: three tandem FLAG® epitope tags, followed by an enterokinase cleavage site
   1104..1505    +  CDS            avrXa10 (fragment): AVX10_XANOO - Experimental evidence at protein level: Swiss-Prot protein existence level 1. Avirulence protein. Induces the hypersensitive response (HR)in rice plants carrying the resistance gene Xa10. Activity depends on the presence of the core repeat domains; replacement with repeat domains from other proteins (AvrBs3 of X.euvesicatoria (AC P14727) or AvrXa7 of this organism) does not elicit the HR. Probably acts as a transcription factor in its host plant (rice) to induce plant resistance or disease. From Xanthomonas oryzae pv. oryzae.
   1539..1694    -  CDS            lacZα (fragment): LacZα fragment of β-galactosidase; lacZ fragment
   1702..1720    +  promoter       T7 promoter: promoter for bacteriophage T7 RNA polymerase
   1729..1752    -  misc_feature   MCS (fragment): pBluescript multiple cloning site
   1768..1786    -  promoter       T3 promoter: promoter for bacteriophage T3 RNA polymerase
   1831..1847    -  protein_bind   lac operator: The lac repressor binds to the lac operator to inhibit transcription in E. coli. This inhibition can be relieved by adding lactose or isopropyl-β-D-thiogalactopyranoside (IPTG). lac repressor encoded by lacI
   1855..1885    -  promoter       lac promoter: promoter for the E. coli lac operon
   1900..1921    -  protein_bind   CAP binding site: CAP binding activates transcription in the presence of cAMP. E. coli catabolite activator protein
   2032..2367    +  CDS            dddA (fragment): DDDA_BURC1 - Experimental evidence at protein level: Swiss-Prot protein existence level 1. Toxic component of a toxin-immunity protein module, which functions as a cellular contact-dependent growth inhibition (CDI) system. CDI modules allow bacteria to communicate with and inhibit the growth of closely related neighboring bacteria in a contact-dependent fashion. Bacteria that have this module inhibit or kill bacteria without it, giving them a growth advantage. Probably specifically inhibited by cognate immunity protein DddI (Probable). The C-terminal 163 residue fragment has double-stranded DN
   2377..2625    +  CDS            UGI: UNGI_BPPB2 - Experimental evidence at protein level: Swiss-Prot protein existence level 1. This protein binds specifically and reversibly to the host uracil-DNA glycosylase, preventing removal of uracil residues from PBS2 DNA by the host uracil-excision repair system. From Bacillus phage PBS2 (Bacteriophage PBS2).
   2783..2804    +  promoter       SV40 promoter (fragment): SV40 enhancer and early promoter
   2825..3253    +  rep_origin     f1 ori (sequence partly withheld): f1 bacteriophage origin of replication; arrow indicates direction of (+) strand synthesis
   3267..3596    +  promoter       SV40 promoter: SV40 enhancer and early promoter
   3644..3691    +  promoter       EM7 promoter: synthetic bacterial promoter&nbsp
   3710..4108    +  CDS            BSD: blasticidin S deaminase; Aspergillus terreus BSD; confers resistance to blasticidin
   4109..4136    +  CDS            BleoR (fragment): antibiotic-binding protein; Sh ble from Streptoalloteichus hindustanus; confers resistance to bleomycin, phleomycin, and Zeocin™
   4146..4271    +  CDS            ble (fragment): BLE_KLEPN - Experimental evidence at protein level: Swiss-Prot protein existence level 1. Binding protein with a strong affinity to the bleomycin family of antibiotics. Binds to CL990; an antimitotic-antibiotic compound. From Klebsiella pneumoniae.
   4266..4387    +  polyA_signal   SV40 poly(A) signal: SV40 polyadenylation signal
   4460..4476    -  protein_bind   lac operator: The lac repressor binds to the lac operator to inhibit transcription in E. coli. This inhibition can be relieved by adding lactose or isopropyl-β-D-thiogalactopyranoside (IPTG). lac repressor encoded by lacI
   4484..4514    -  promoter       lac promoter: promoter for the E. coli lac operon
   4529..4550    -  protein_bind   CAP binding site: CAP binding activates transcription in the presence of cAMP. E. coli catabolite activator protein
   4563..4655    -  CDS            lacI (fragment): lac repressor; lacI; The lac repressor binds to the lac operator to inhibit transcription in E. coli. This inhibition can be relieved by adding lactose or isopropyl-β-D-thiogalactopyranoside (IPTG).
   4838..5426    -  rep_origin     ori: high-copy-number ColE1/pMB1/pBR322/pUC origin of replication
   5597..6457    -  CDS            AmpR: β-lactamase; bla; confers resistance to ampicillin, carbenicillin, and related antibiotics
   6458..1       -  promoter       AmpR promoter (across the origin): bla
