[The description below was written by a language model from this plasmid's Addgene catalogue record and pLannotate feature annotations shown in this document.]
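Description:
FusX alphaDdCBE DddA6 1397N is an empty receiver backbone from the FusX TALE Base Editor (FusXTBE) platform, built on a pCMV mammalian expression vector and used to assemble one arm of an alphaDdCBE, a TALE-guided, DddA-derived cytosine base editor for mitochondrial DNA. It is maintained in E. coli as a high-copy plasmid through a ColE1/pUC-type origin with ampicillin resistance, and it also carries an f1 origin. For selection in mammalian cells, an SV40 promoter (with a bacterial EM7 promoter) drives the blasticidin S deaminase gene, followed by an SV40 polyadenylation signal. The short bleomycin-resistance fragments annotated after this gene appear to be backbone remnants.

The payload is a synthetic cassette placed between SacI and PstI sites under the CMV enhancer/promoter, with a T7 promoter upstream. It encodes a COX8A mitochondrial targeting sequence, an N-terminal 3xFLAG tag, and a TALE N-terminal domain carrying the Q231R, W232G and S233A substitutions (the alphaN variant). Next comes a lacZα stuffer with its own lac promoter and operator, then the TALE C-terminal domain, the 1397N split half of the DddA6 deaminase variant (Q1310R, S1330I, T1380I), a uracil glycosylase inhibitor (UGI), and the ATP5B 3'UTR.

The lacZα segment occupies the position where a custom TALE repeat array is inserted during FusX assembly, which would typically permit blue/white screening of assembled clones. The record lists no insert, since the DNA-binding repeats are supplied by the user. Because DddA is toxic when intact, it is used as split halves. A finished arm from this plasmid would therefore be expected to pair with a second TALE arm carrying the complementary half, reconstituting deaminase activity at the target site, while UGI blocks uracil excision to favour C-to-T conversion.
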