Addgene plasmid #221939: FusX alphaDdCBE DddA6 1397N
Purpose: (Empty Backbone) Backbone plasmid for FusX-based assembly of alphaDdCBE arm with DddA6 1397N
Depositing lab: Stephen Ekker. Depositing organization: Mayo Foundation for Medical Education and Research. Publication: Unconstrained Precision Mitochondrial Genome Editing with alphaDdCBEs. Castillo SR, Simone BW, Clark KJ, Devaux P, Ekker SC. Hum Gene Ther. 2024 Sep 24. doi: 10.1089/hum.2024.073. PubMed 39212664.
Backbone
  Vector backbone: pCMV
  Backbone size (bp): 4717
  Vector type: Synthetic Biology
  Selectable markers: Blasticidin
  Tag / fusion protein: 3xFLAG (N terminal on backbone)
Growth in bacteria
  Bacterial resistance: Ampicillin, 100 μg/mL
  Growth temperature: 37°C
  Growth strain: NEB Stable
  Copy number: High Copy
Gene/Insert
  Gene/Insert name: None
  Mutation: TALE: Q231R, W232G, S233A | DddA: Q1310R, S1330I, T1380I
  Tag / fusion protein: 3xFLAG (N terminal on backbone)
Terms and licenses: Academic/Nonprofit Terms; Industry Terms: Not Available to Industry
Depositor comments: Part of the FusX TALE Base Editor (FusXTBE) platform. Includes synthetic COX8A MTS-3xFLAG-TALE NT-alphaN*-lacZalpha-TALE CTD*-DddA6 1397N-UGI-ATP5B 3'UTR (1844 bp). 5' Cloning Site: SacI (Not Destroyed), 3' Cloning Site: PstI (Not Destroyed). Please visit https://www.biorxiv.org/content/10.1101/2024.05.13.593977v1 for bioRxiv preprint.
How to cite: FusX alphaDdCBE DddA6 1397N was a gift from Stephen Ekker (Addgene plasmid # 221939 ; http://n2t.net/addgene:221939 ; RRID:Addgene_221939)
