>Addgene plasmid #221939 | FusX alphaDdCBE DddA6 1397N | depositor partial sequence | sequence record 434585 | Partial
ATGGCCTCCGTTCTGACCCCGCTGCTGCTGCGTGGCCTGACCGGCTCCGCTCGTCGTCTGCCAGTTCCGC
GTGCGAAAATCCATTCCCTGGACTACAAAGACCATGACGGTGATTATAAAGATCATGACATCGATTACAA
GGATGACGATGACAAGATGGACATCGCGGATCTGCGTACCCTGGGTTACAGCCAGCAGCAGCAGGAGAAG
ATCAAGCCAAAGGTGCGCAGCACCGTGGCCCAGCACCATGAAGCTCTGGTGGGTCACGGCTTCACCCACG
CGCACATCGTGGCTCTGAGCCAGCACCCAGCCGCGCTGGGTACCGTGGCCGTGAAATATCAGGACATGAT
TGCTGCCCTGCCAGAGGCTACCCATGAAGCGATTGTGGGTGTGGGCAAGAGAGGAGCCGGTGCTCGTGCG
CTGGAGGCCCTGCTGACCGTGGCCGGTGAACTGCGTGGCCCGCCGCTGCAGCTGGATACCGGCCAGCTGC
TGAAAATCGCGAAACGTGGCGGTGTGACCGCTGTGGAAGCTGTGCATGCCTGGCGTAATGCTCTGACCGG
TGCCCCCCTGGAGACGGGCGCCTTAGCTACAGGGCGCGTCCCATTCGCCATTCAGGCTGCGCAACTGTTG
GGAAGGGCGATCGGTGCGGGCCTCTTCGCTATTACGCCAGCTGGCGAAAGGGGGATGTGCTGCAAGGCGA
TTAAGTTGGGTAACGCCAGGGTTTTCCCAGTCACGACGTTGTAAAACGACGGCCAGTGAGCGCGCGTAAT
ACGACTCACTATAGGGCGAATTGGGTACCGGGCCCCCCCTCGAGGTCCTCCAGCTTTTGTTCCCTTTAGT
GAGGGTTAATTGCGCGCTTGGCGTAATCATGGTCATAGCTGTTTCCTGTGTGAAATTGTTATCCGCTCAC
AATTCCACACAACATACGAGCCGGAAGCATAAAGTGTAAAGCCTGGGGTGCCTAATGAGTGAGCTAACTC
ACATTAATTGCGTTGCGCTCACTGCCCGCTTTCCACCGGTCGTCTCCAACGATCACCTGGTGGCCCTGGC
CTGCCTGGGCGGTCGTCCGGCCCTGGATGCGGTGAAGAAAGGCCTGGGTGGATCCGGCAGCTACGCCCTG
GGTCCGTATCAGATTAGCGCCCCGCAGCTGCCAGCTTACAATGGTCGGACCGTGGGTACCTTCTACTATG
TGAACGACGCGGGCGGTCTGGAGAGCAAGGTGTTTATCAGCGGCGGTCCAACCCCGTACCCAAACTATGC
CAATGCCGGTCATGTGGAGGGTCAGAGCGCCCTGTTCATGCGTGATAACGGCATCAGCGAGGGTCTGGTG
TTCCACAACAACCCGGAAGGCACCTGCGGTTTTTGCGTGAACATGATCGAGACCCTGCTGCCGGAAAACG
CGAAAATGACCGTGGTGCCGCCGGAAGGTTCTGGCGGCTCAACTAATCTGAGCGACATCATTGAGAAGGA
GACTGGGAAACAGCTGGTCATTCAGGAGTCCATCCTGATGCTGCCTGAGGAGGTGGAGGAAGTGATCGGC
AACAAGCCAGAGTCTGACATCCTGGTGCACACCGCCTACGACGAGTCCACAGATGAGAATGTGATGCTGC
TGACCTCTGACGCCCCCGAGTATAAGCCTTGGGCCCTGGTCATCCAGGATTCTAACGGCGAGAATAAGAT
CAAGATGCTGTGATAAGGGGTCTTTGTCCTCTGTACTGTCTCTCTCCTTGCCCCTAACCCAAAAAGCTTC
ATTTTTCTGTGTAGGCTGCACAAGAGCCTTGATTGAAGATATATTCTTTCTGAACAGTATTTAAGGTTTC
CAATAAAATGTACACCCCTCAGAA
